Addgene plasmid #223106: pCBh-T7-SpCas9(KRTMQR)-P2A-mTagBFP2(RAS3591)
Purpose: pCBh Human expression plasmid for SpCas9 enzyme with KRTMQR amino acids at positions 1135,1136,1218,1219,1335,T1337 with C-term BPNLS-P2A-mTagBFP2
Depositing lab: Benjamin Kleinstiver. Depositing organization: Massachusetts General Hospital. Publication: Custom CRISPR-Cas9 PAM variants via scalable engineering and machine learning. Silverstein RA, Kim N, Kroell AS, Walton RT, Delano J, Butcher RM, Pacesa M, Smith BK, Christie KA, Ha LL, Meis RJ, Clark AB, Spinner AD, Lazzarotto CR, Li Y, Matsubara A, Urbina EO, Dahl GA, Correia BE, Marks DS, Tsai SQ, Pinello L, De Ravin SS, Liu Q, Kleinstiver BP. Nature. 2025 Apr 22. doi: 10.1038/s41586-025-09021-y. PubMed 40262634.
Backbone
  Vector backbone: pCMV-T7-SpCas9-P2A-EGFP (RTW3027)
  Backbone manufacturer: Benjamin Kleinstiver, Addgene plasmid #139987
  Vector type: Mammalian Expression, CRISPR
Growth in bacteria
  Bacterial resistance: Ampicillin, 100 μg/mL
  Growth temperature: 37°C
  Growth strain: DH5alpha
  Copy number: High Copy
Gene/Insert
  Gene/Insert name: human codon optimized nuclease SpCas9(KRTMQR)-P2A-mTagBFP2 (alt names: RAS3591; SpCas9(KRTMQR)-P2A-mTagBFP2)
  Species: Synthetic
  Mutation: SpCas9(KRTMQR)=D1135K, S1136R, G1218T, E1219M, R1335Q, T1337R
  Promoter: CMV and T7
  Tag / fusion protein: BPNLS-3xFLAG-P2A-mTagBFP2 (C terminal on insert)
  Cloning method: Gibson Cloning
  Sequencing primers: 5′ oBK6928-CCAAGTCTCCACCCCATTGACG; 3′ oBK219-GGGAGTGGCACCTTCCAGGGTC
Terms and licenses: Academic/Nonprofit Terms; Industry Terms: Not Available to Industry
How to cite: pCBh-T7-SpCas9(KRTMQR)-P2A-mTagBFP2(RAS3591) was a gift from Benjamin Kleinstiver (Addgene plasmid # 223106 ; http://n2t.net/addgene:223106 ; RRID:Addgene_223106)
