[The description below was written by a language model from this plasmid's Addgene catalogue record and pLannotate feature annotations shown in this document.]
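Description:
pCBh-T7-SpCas9(KRTMQR)-P2A-mTagBFP2 (RAS3591) is an 8.6 kb mammalian expression plasmid for a PAM-altered Streptococcus pyogenes Cas9 nuclease, derived by Gibson assembly from the pCMV-T7-SpCas9-P2A-EGFP backbone. It is propagated in E. coli from a high-copy ColE1/pUC-type origin under ampicillin selection (AmpR/β-lactamase with its own promoter). Remnants of lac regulatory elements, a bom fragment and a short SV40 promoter fragment are backbone leftovers with no evident role in the payload.

The expression cassette is driven by what the feature table shows to be a CBh-type promoter: a CMV enhancer joined to the chicken β-actin promoter and a hybrid CBA/MVM intron, consistent with the plasmid name. The catalogue's promoter field instead lists "CMV and T7", probably inherited from the parent vector. A T7 promoter, which would permit in vitro transcription, is indicated by the name and catalogue but is not annotated in the feature table.

The open reading frame encodes human codon-optimized SpCas9 carrying six substitutions (D1135K, S1136R, G1218T, E1219M, R1335Q, T1337R). It is followed at the C terminus by a bipartite nuclear localization signal, a 3xFLAG epitope for detection, and a P2A self-cleaving peptide linked to mTagBFP2, with a bGH polyadenylation signal terminating the transcript. P2A-mediated ribosomal skipping yields the blue fluorescent protein as a separate polypeptide, so transfected, nuclease-expressing cells can be identified or sorted.

No guide RNA cassette is annotated, so the sgRNA would have to be supplied separately. The construct comes from work on engineering custom Cas9 PAM variants and is suited to testing this variant's genome-editing activity in human cells.
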