Features (pLannotate 1.2.2; 19 found; start..end, strand, type, name):
    180..1040    -  CDS            AmpR: β-lactamase; bla; confers resistance to ampicillin, carbenicillin, and related antibiotics
   1041..1145    -  promoter       AmpR promoter: bla
   1216..1260    -  misc_feature   bom (fragment): basis of mobility region from pBR322
   1429..1714    +  enhancer       CMV enhancer: human cytomegalovirus immediate early enhancer; contains an 18-bp deletion relative to the standard CMV enhancer
   1716..1880    +  promoter       chicken β-actin promoter (fragment): No description available
   1864..2020    +  promoter       chicken β-actin promoter (fragment): contains a 21-bp deletion relative to the standard chicken β-actin promoter
   2021..2248    +  intron         hybrid intron: hybrid between chicken β-actin (CBA) and minute virus of mice (MMV) introns (Gray et al., 2011)
   2266..3984    +  CDS            Cas9(N): N-terminal portion of Streptococcus pyogenes Cas9 (Zetsche et al., 2015)
   3871..6369    +  CDS            Cas9(C): C-terminal portion of Streptococcus pyogenes Cas9 (Zetsche et al., 2015)
   6457..6522    +  CDS            3xFLAG: three tandem FLAG® epitope tags, followed by an enterokinase cleavage site
   6598..7308    +  CDS            mTagBFP2: mTagBFP2 is a basic (constitutively fluorescent) blue fluorescent protein published in 2011, derived from Entacmaea quadricolor. It is reported to be a very rapidly-maturing monomer with very low acid sensitivity.
   7363..7587    +  polyA_signal   bGH poly(A) signal: bovine growth hormone polyadenylation signal
   7591..7612    +  promoter       SV40 promoter (fragment): SV40 enhancer and early promoter
   7617..7633    +  misc_feature   MCS (fragment): pBluescript multiple cloning site
   7682..7698    -  protein_bind   lac operator: The lac repressor binds to the lac operator to inhibit transcription in E. coli. This inhibition can be relieved by adding lactose or isopropyl-β-D-thiogalactopyranoside (IPTG). lac repressor encoded by lacI
   7706..7736    -  promoter       lac promoter: promoter for the E. coli lac operon
   7751..7772    -  protein_bind   CAP binding site: CAP binding activates transcription in the presence of cAMP. E. coli catabolite activator protein
   7785..7877    -  CDS            lacI (fragment): lac repressor; lacI; The lac repressor binds to the lac operator to inhibit transcription in E. coli. This inhibition can be relieved by adding lactose or isopropyl-β-D-thiogalactopyranoside (IPTG).
   8060..9       -  rep_origin     ori (across the origin): high-copy-number ColE1/pMB1/pBR322/pUC origin of replication
>Addgene plasmid #223106 | pCBh-T7-SpCas9(KRTMQR)-P2A-mTagBFP2(RAS3591) | addgene full sequence | sequence record 447626 | Addgene NGS Result
GGATCTCAAGAAGATCCTTTGATCTTTTCTACGGGGTCTGACGCTCAGTGGAACGAAAACTCACGTTAAG
GGATTTTGGTCATGAGATTATCAAAAAGGATCTTCACCTAGATCCTTTTAAATTAAAAATGAAGTTTTAA
ATCAATCTAAAGTATATATGAGTAAACTTGGTCTGACAGTTACCAATGCTTAATCAGTGAGGCACCTATC
TCAGCGATCTGTCTATTTCGTTCATCCATAGTTGCCTGACTCCCCGTCGTGTAGATAACTACGATACGGG
AGGGCTTACCATCTGGCCCCAGTGCTGCAATGATACCGCGAGACCCACGCTCACCGGCTCCAGATTTATC
AGCAATAAACCAGCCAGCCGGAAGGGCCGAGCGCAGAAGTGGTCCTGCAACTTTATCCGCCTCCATCCAG
TCTATTAATTGTTGCCGGGAAGCTAGAGTAAGTAGTTCGCCAGTTAATAGTTTGCGCAACGTTGTTGCCA
TTGCTACAGGCATCGTGGTGTCACGCTCGTCGTTTGGTATGGCTTCATTCAGCTCCGGTTCCCAACGATC
AAGGCGAGTTACATGATCCCCCATGTTGTGCAAAAAAGCGGTTAGCTCCTTCGGTCCTCCGATCGTTGTC
AGAAGTAAGTTGGCCGCAGTGTTATCACTCATGGTTATGGCAGCACTGCATAATTCTCTTACTGTCATGC
CATCCGTAAGATGCTTTTCTGTGACTGGTGAGTACTCAACCAAGTCATTCTGAGAATAGTGTATGCGGCG
ACCGAGTTGCTCTTGCCCGGCGTCAATACGGGATAATACCGCGCCACATAGCAGAACTTTAAAAGTGCTC
ATCATTGGAAAACGTTCTTCGGGGCGAAAACTCTCAAGGATCTTACCGCTGTTGAGATCCAGTTCGATGT
AACCCACTCGTGCACCCAACTGATCTTCAGCATCTTTTACTTTCACCAGCGTTTCTGGGTGAGCAAAAAC
AGGAAGGCAAAATGCCGCAAAAAAGGGAATAAGGGCGACACGGAAATGTTGAATACTCATACTCTTCCTT
TTTCAATATTATTGAAGCATTTATCAGGGTTATTGTCTCATGAGCGGATACATATTTGAATGTATTTAGA
AAAATAAACAAATAGGGGTTCCGCGCACATTTCCCCGAAAAGTGCCACCTGACGTCGACGGATCGGGAGA
TCGATCTCCCGATCCCCTAGGGTCGACTCTCAGTACAATCTGCTCTGATGCCGCATAGTTAAGCCAGTAT
CTGCTCCCTGCTTGTGTGTTGGAGGTCGCTGAGTAGTGCGCGAGCAAAATTTAAGCTACAACAAGGCAAG
GCTTGACCGACAATTGCATGAAGAATCTGCTTAGGGTTAGGCGTTTTGCGCTGCTTCGCGATGTACGGGC
CAGATATACGCGTCTAGATCAGGGTACCCGTTACATAACTTACGGTAAATGGCCCGCCTGGCTGACCGCC
CAACGACCCCCGCCCATTGACGTCAATAGTAACGCCAATAGGGACTTTCCATTGACGTCAATGGGTGGAG
TATTTACGGTAAACTGCCCACTTGGCAGTACATCAAGTGTATCATATGCCAAGTACGCCCCCTATTGACG
TCAATGACGGTAAATGGCCCGCCTGGCATTGTGCCCAGTACATGACCTTATGGGACTTTCCTACTTGGCA
GTACATCTACGTATTAGTCATCGCTATTACCATGGTCGAGGTGAGCCCCACGTTCTGCTTCACTCTCCCC
ATCTCCCCCCCCTCCCCACCCCCAATTTTGTATTTATTTATTTTTTAATTATTTTGTGCAGCGATGGGGG
CGGGGGGGGGGGGGGGGGGCGCCCCAGGCGGGGGGGGGGGGGGGGGGGGGGGGGGGGGGGGGGGGGGGGG
GGGGGGGGGGGGCGGGGCGAGGCGGAGAGGTGCGGCGGCAGCCAATCAGAGCGGCGCGCTCCGAAAGTTT
CCTTTTATGGCGAGGCGGCGGCGGCGGCGGCCCTATAAAAAGCGAAGCGCGCGGCGGGCGGGAGTCGCTG
CGCGCTGCCTTCGCCCCGTGCCCCGCTCCGCCGCCGCCTCGCGCCGCCCGCCCCGGCTCTGACTGACCGC
GTTACTCCCACAGGTGAGCGGGCGGGACGGCCCTTCTCCTCCGGGCTGTAATTAGCTGAGCAAGAGGTAA
GGGTTTAAGGGATGGTTGGTTGGTGGGGTATTAATGTTTAATTACCTGGAGCACCTGCCTGAAATCACTT
TTTTTCAGGTTGGACCGGCGCCACCATGGACAAGAAGTACAGCATCGGCCTGGACATCGGCACCAACTCT
GTGGGCTGGGCCGTGATCACCGACGAGTACAAGGTGCCCAGCAAGAAATTCAAGGTGCTGGGCAACACCG
ACCGGCACAGCATCAAGAAGAACCTGATCGGAGCCCTGCTGTTCGACAGCGGCGAAACAGCCGAGGCCAC
CCGGCTGAAGAGAACCGCCAGAAGAAGATACACCAGACGGAAGAACCGGATCTGCTATCTGCAAGAGATC
TTCAGCAACGAGATGGCCAAGGTGGACGACAGCTTCTTCCACAGACTGGAAGAGTCCTTCCTGGTGGAAG
AGGATAAGAAGCACGAGCGGCACCCCATCTTCGGCAACATCGTGGACGAGGTGGCCTACCACGAGAAGTA
CCCCACCATCTACCACCTGAGAAAGAAACTGGTGGACAGCACCGACAAGGCCGACCTGCGGCTGATCTAT
CTGGCCCTGGCCCACATGATCAAGTTCCGGGGCCACTTCCTGATCGAGGGCGACCTGAACCCCGACAACA
GCGACGTGGACAAGCTGTTCATCCAGCTGGTGCAGACCTACAACCAGCTGTTCGAGGAAAACCCCATCAA
CGCCAGCGGCGTGGACGCCAAGGCCATCCTGTCTGCCAGACTGAGCAAGAGCAGACGGCTGGAAAATCTG
ATCGCCCAGCTGCCCGGCGAGAAGAAGAATGGCCTGTTCGGAAACCTGATTGCCCTGAGCCTGGGCCTGA
CCCCCAACTTCAAGAGCAACTTCGACCTGGCCGAGGATGCCAAACTGCAGCTGAGCAAGGACACCTACGA
CGACGACCTGGACAACCTGCTGGCCCAGATCGGCGACCAGTACGCCGACCTGTTTCTGGCCGCCAAGAAC
CTGTCCGACGCCATCCTGCTGAGCGACATCCTGAGAGTGAACACCGAGATCACCAAGGCCCCCCTGAGCG
CCTCTATGATCAAGAGATACGACGAGCACCACCAGGACCTGACCCTGCTGAAAGCTCTCGTGCGGCAGCA
GCTGCCTGAGAAGTACAAAGAGATTTTCTTCGACCAGAGCAAGAACGGCTACGCCGGCTACATTGACGGC
GGAGCCAGCCAGGAAGAGTTCTACAAGTTCATCAAGCCCATCCTGGAAAAGATGGACGGCACCGAGGAAC
TGCTCGTGAAGCTGAACAGAGAGGACCTGCTGCGGAAGCAGCGGACCTTCGACAACGGCAGCATCCCCCA
CCAGATCCACCTGGGAGAGCTGCACGCCATTCTGCGGCGGCAGGAAGATTTTTACCCATTCCTGAAGGAC
AACCGGGAAAAGATCGAGAAGATCCTGACCTTCCGCATCCCCTACTACGTGGGCCCTCTGGCCAGGGGAA
ACAGCAGATTCGCCTGGATGACCAGAAAGAGCGAGGAAACCATCACCCCCTGGAACTTCGAGGAAGTGGT
GGACAAGGGCGCTTCCGCCCAGAGCTTCATCGAGCGGATGACCAACTTCGATAAGAACCTGCCCAACGAG
AAGGTGCTGCCCAAGCACAGCCTGCTGTACGAGTACTTCACCGTGTATAACGAGCTGACCAAAGTGAAAT
ACGTGACCGAGGGAATGAGAAAGCCCGCCTTCCTGAGCGGCGAGCAGAAAAAGGCCATCGTGGACCTGCT
GTTCAAGACCAACCGGAAAGTGACCGTGAAGCAGCTGAAAGAGGACTACTTCAAGAAAATCGAGTGCTTC
GACTCCGTGGAAATCTCCGGCGTGGAAGATCGGTTCAACGCCTCCCTGGGCACATACCACGATCTGCTGA
AAATTATCAAGGACAAGGACTTCCTGGACAATGAGGAAAACGAGGACATTCTGGAAGATATCGTGCTGAC
CCTGACACTGTTTGAGGACAGAGAGATGATCGAGGAACGGCTGAAAACCTATGCCCACCTGTTCGACGAC
AAAGTGATGAAGCAGCTGAAGCGGCGGAGATACACCGGCTGGGGCAGGCTGAGCCGGAAGCTGATCAACG
GCATCCGGGACAAGCAGTCCGGCAAGACAATCCTGGATTTCCTGAAGTCCGACGGCTTCGCCAACAGAAA
CTTCATGCAGCTGATCCACGACGACAGCCTGACCTTTAAAGAGGACATCCAGAAAGCCCAGGTGTCCGGC
CAGGGCGATAGCCTGCACGAGCACATTGCCAATCTGGCCGGCAGCCCCGCCATTAAGAAGGGCATCCTGC
AGACAGTGAAGGTGGTGGACGAGCTCGTGAAAGTGATGGGCCGGCACAAGCCCGAGAACATCGTGATCGA
AATGGCCAGAGAGAACCAGACCACCCAGAAGGGACAGAAGAACAGCCGCGAGAGAATGAAGCGGATCGAA
GAGGGCATCAAAGAGCTGGGCAGCCAGATCCTGAAAGAACACCCCGTGGAAAACACCCAGCTGCAGAACG
AGAAGCTGTACCTGTACTACCTGCAGAATGGGCGGGATATGTACGTGGACCAGGAACTGGACATCAACCG
GCTGTCCGACTACGATGTGGACCATATCGTGCCTCAGAGCTTTCTGAAGGACGACTCCATCGACAACAAG
GTGCTGACCAGAAGCGACAAGAACCGGGGCAAGAGCGACAACGTGCCCTCCGAAGAGGTCGTGAAGAAGA
TGAAGAACTACTGGCGGCAGCTGCTGAACGCCAAGCTGATTACCCAGAGAAAGTTCGACAATCTGACCAA
GGCCGAGAGAGGCGGCCTGAGCGAACTGGATAAGGCCGGCTTCATCAAGAGACAGCTGGTGGAAACCCGG
CAGATCACAAAGCACGTGGCACAGATCCTGGACTCCCGGATGAACACTAAGTACGACGAGAATGACAAGC
TGATCCGGGAAGTGAAAGTGATCACCCTGAAGTCCAAGCTGGTGTCCGATTTCCGGAAGGATTTCCAGTT
TTACAAAGTGCGCGAGATCAACAACTACCACCACGCCCACGACGCCTACCTGAACGCCGTCGTGGGAACC
GCCCTGATCAAAAAGTACCCTAAGCTGGAAAGCGAGTTCGTGTACGGCGACTACAAGGTGTACGACGTGC
GGAAGATGATCGCCAAGAGCGAGCAGGAAATCGGCAAGGCTACCGCCAAGTACTTCTTCTACAGCAACAT
CATGAACTTTTTCAAGACCGAGATTACCCTGGCCAACGGCGAGATCCGGAAGCGGCCTCTGATCGAGACA
AACGGCGAAACCGGGGAGATCGTGTGGGATAAGGGCCGGGATTTTGCCACCGTGCGGAAAGTGCTGAGCA
TGCCCCAAGTGAATATCGTGAAAAAGACCGAGGTGCAGACAGGCGGCTTCAGCAAAGAGTCTATCCTGCC
CAAGAGGAACAGCGATAAGCTGATCGCCAGAAAGAAGGACTGGGACCCTAAGAAGTACGGCGGCTTCAAG
AGACCCACCGTGGCCTATTCTGTGCTGGTGGTGGCCAAAGTGGAAAAGGGCAAGTCCAAGAAACTGAAGA
GTGTGAAAGAGCTGCTGGGGATCACCATCATGGAAAGAAGCAGCTTCGAGAAGAATCCCATCGACTTTCT
GGAAGCCAAGGGCTACAAAGAAGTGAAAAAGGACCTGATCATCAAGCTGCCTAAGTACTCCCTGTTCGAG
CTGGAAAACGGCCGGAAGAGAATGCTGGCCTCTGCCACCATGCTGCAGAAGGGAAACGAACTGGCCCTGC
CCTCCAAATATGTGAACTTCCTGTACCTGGCCAGCCACTATGAGAAGCTGAAGGGCTCCCCCGAGGATAA
TGAGCAGAAACAGCTGTTTGTGGAACAGCACAAGCACTACCTGGACGAGATCATCGAGCAGATCAGCGAG
TTCTCCAAGAGAGTGATCCTGGCCGACGCTAATCTGGACAAAGTGCTGTCCGCCTACAACAAGCACCGGG
ATAAGCCCATCAGAGAGCAGGCCGAGAATATCATCCACCTGTTTACCCTGACCAATCTGGGAGCCCCTGC
CGCCTTCAAGTACTTTGACACCACCATCGACCGGAAGCAGTACAGAAGCACCAAAGAGGTGCTGGACGCC
ACCCTGATCCACCAGAGCATCACCGGCCTGTACGAGACACGGATCGACCTGTCTCAGCTGGGAGGCGACG
GATCCGGCGGAGGCGGAAGCGGGAAAAGAACCGCCGACGGCAGCGAATTCGAGCCCAAGAAGAAGAGGAA
AGTCTCGAGCGGAGGCGACTACAAAGACCATGACGGTGATTATAAAGATCATGACATCGATTACAAGGAT
GACGATGACAAGGGAGGCGGTGGAAGCGGCGCAACAAACTTCTCTCTGCTGAAACAAGCCGGAGATGTCG
AAGAGAATCCTGGACCGATGGTGTCTAAGGGCGAAGAGCTGATTAAGGAGAACATGCACATGAAGCTGTA
CATGGAGGGCACCGTGGACAACCATCACTTCAAGTGCACATCCGAGGGCGAAGGCAAGCCCTACGAGGGC
ACCCAGACCATGAGAATCAAGGTGGTCGAGGGCGGCCCTCTCCCCTTCGCCTTCGACATCCTGGCTACTA
GCTTCCTCTACGGCAGCAAGACCTTCATCAACCACACCCAGGGCATCCCCGACTTCTTCAAGCAGTCCTT
CCCTGAGGGCTTCACATGGGAGAGAGTCACCACATACGAAGACGGGGGCGTGCTGACCGCTACCCAGGAC
ACCAGCCTCCAGGACGGCTGCCTCATCTACAACGTCAAGATCAGAGGGGTGAACTTCACATCCAACGGCC
CTGTGATGCAGAAGAAAACACTCGGCTGGGAGGCCTTCACCGAGACGCTGTACCCCGCTGACGGCGGCCT
GGAAGGCAGAAACGACATGGCCCTGAAGCTCGTGGGCGGGAGCCATCTGATCGCAAACGCCAAGACCACA
TATAGATCCAAGAAACCCGCTAAGAACCTCAAGATGCCTGGCGTCTACTATGTGGACTACAGACTGGAAA
GAATCAAGGAGGCCAACAACGAGACCTACGTCGAGCAGCACGAGGTGGCAGTGGCCAGATACTGCGACCT
CCCTAGCAAACTGGGGCACAAACTTAATTGACCGGTCATCATCACCATCACCATTGAGTTTAAACCCGCT
GATCAGCCTCGACTGTGCCTTCTAGTTGCCAGCCATCTGTTGTTTGCCCCTCCCCCGTGCCTTCCTTGAC
CCTGGAAGGTGCCACTCCCACTGTCCTTTCCTAATAAAATGAGGAAATTGCATCGCATTGTCTGAGTAGG
TGTCATTCTATTCTGGGGGGTGGGGTGGGGCAGGACAGCAAGGGGGAGGATTGGGAAGACAATAGCAGGC
ATGCTGGGGATGCGGTGGGCTCTATGGCTTCTGAGGCGGAAAGAACCAGCTGGGGCTCGATACCGTCGAC
CTCTAGCTAGAGCTTGGCGTAATCATGGTCATAGCTGTTTCCTGTGTGAAATTGTTATCCGCTCACAATT
CCACACAACATACGAGCCGGAAGCATAAAGTGTAAAGCCTAGGGTGCCTAATGAGTGAGCTAACTCACAT
TAATTGCGTTGCGCTCACTGCCCGCTTTCCAGTCGGGAAACCTGTCGTGCCAGCTGCATTAATGAATCGG
CCAACGCGCGGGGAGAGGCGGTTTGCGTATTGGGCGCTCTTCCGCTTCCTCGCTCACTGACTCGCTGCGC
TCGGTCGTTCGGCTGCGGCGAGCGGTATCAGCTCACTCAAAGGCGGTAATACGGTTATCCACAGAATCAG
GGGATAACGCAGGAAAGAACATGTGAGCAAAAGGCCAGCAAAAGGCCAGGAACCGTAAAAAGGCCGCGTT
GCTGGCGTTTTTCCATAGGCTCCGCCCCCCTGACGAGCATCACAAAAATCGACGCTCAAGTCAGAGGTGG
CGAAACCCGACAGGACTATAAAGATACCAGGCGTTTCCCCCTGGAAGCTCCCTCGTGCGCTCTCCTGTTC
CGACCCTGCCGCTTACCGGATACCTGTCCGCCTTTCTCCCTTCGGGAAGCGTGGCGCTTTCTCATAGCTC
ACGCTGTAGGTATCTCAGTTCGGTGTAGGTCGTTCGCTCCAAGCTGGGCTGTGTGCACGAACCCCCCGTT
CAGCCCGACCGCTGCGCCTTATCCGGTAACTATCGTCTTGAGTCCAACCCGGTAAGACACGACTTATCGC
CACTGGCAGCAGCCACTGGTAACAGGATTAGCAGAGCGAGGTATGTAGGCGGTGCTACAGAGTTCTTGAA
GTGGTGGCCTAACTACGGCTACACTAGAAGAACAGTATTTGGTATCTGCGCTCTGCTGAAGCCAGTTACC
TTCGGAAAAAGAGTTGGTAGCTCTTGATCCGGCAAACAAACCACCGCTGGTAGCGGTGGTTTTTTTGTTT
GCAAGCAGCAGATTACGCGCAGAAAAAAA
